>Addgene plasmid #128729 | pCPP5052 | addgene full sequence | sequence record 252553 | Addgene NGS Result
GTCCTGCCCGCCACCCTCCGGGCCGTTGCTTCACAACGTTCAAATCCGCTCCCGGCGGATTTGTCCTACT
CAGGAGAGCGTTCACCGACAAACAACAGATAAAACGAAAGGCCCAGTCTTCCGACTGAGCCTTTCGTTTT
ATTTGATGCCTGGCAGTTCCCTACTCTCGCGTTAACGCTAGCATGGATCTCGGGCCCCAAATAATGATTT
TATTTTGACTGATAGTGACCTGTTCGTTGCAACAAATTGATGAGCAATGCTTTTTTATAATGCCAACTTT
GTACAAAAAAGCAGGCTTCGAAGGAGATAGAACCATGCACGCAAATCCTTTAAGCTCTTTCAACAGAGCT
CAACATGGCAATCTGACTAATGTAGAGGCCAGCCAAGTTAAATCGGCAGGAACCTCTTCCACCACTAATA
TAGACAGTAAAAACATTGAAGAACATGTTGCAGACAGACTCAGTGATTTAGGCAGACCTGATGGTGGATG
GTTTTTCGAGAAGTCACTTGGCACCTTGAAAAATTTAAATCTTGAGCAGTTAGCCGGAATCCATGATGTA
CTAAAATTAACAGATGGCGTAAAGAACATTGTCTCTTTTGGAGCTCGGGAAGGAGGCTTCGAGTTGGCAA
TGCAGTTTCGTCATGATTTATACAGATCTCAACATCCGGATGAAAACTCGCCGCACGATGCCGCAACTCA
TTATCTTGATGCAATCAGCCTGCAATCAAACAAATTTACAAAACTTGAAAAACTACAACATGTAGATGTA
TTTAAAATGCAAAACCCGTTTTGGGATGTCGGGTACAAAAACGGAATTGCGCACGCAAAAAAAATGGCAT
TCTTCATAACGCCAGAGTGGCTGGGTTCTGATTTCTGTAAACAGGAATTCCAGTGGCTTAGCGAAACAAA
AAACAAAGACATAAAATCTGCATTTGTGATCTTTAAAGATGTAGACTTAAAAAGCAAAAATATGACAAGT
ATCTTCAATTTTGCAGACTTCCATAAATCACGCGTCATGATGGCAAGCACACCTCCCGAATCGGGATTGA
ATAATGTAAAAATCGAAAATAGCGTTGACCTGAATTTCAAGAGGTTATTAACTGACCGTGAGTCATGGGA
ACTAAATAATTTCCTAGGCGACTACCCAGCTTTCTTGTACAAAGTTGGCATTATAAGAAAGCATTGCTTA
TCAATTTGTTGCAACGAACAGGTCACTATCAGTCAAAATAAAATCATTATTTGCCATCCAGCTGCAGCTC
TGGCCCGTGTCTCAAAATCTCTGATGTTACATTGCACAAGATAAAAATATATCATCATGAACAATAAAAC
TGTCTGCTTACATAAACAGTAATACAAGGGGTGTTATGAGCCATATTCAACGGGAAACGTCGAGGCCGCG
ATTAAATTCCAACATGGATGCTGATTTATATGGGTATAAATGGGCTCGCGATAATGTCGGGCAATCAGGT
GCGACAATCTATCGCTTGTATGGGAAGCCCGATGCGCCAGAGTTGTTTCTGAAACATGGCAAAGGTAGCG
TTGCCAATGATGTTACAGATGAGATGGTCAGACTAAACTGGCTGACGGAATTTATGCCTCTTCCGACCAT
CAAGCATTTTATCCGTACTCCTGATGATGCATGGTTACTCACCACTGCGATCCCCGGAAAAACAGCATTC
CAGGTATTAGAAGAATATCCTGATTCAGGTGAAAATATTGTTGATGCGCTGGCAGTGTTCCTGCGCCGGT
TGCATTCGATTCCTGTTTGTAATTGTCCTTTTAACAGCGATCGCGTATTTCGTCTCGCTCAGGCGCAATC
ACGAATGAATAACGGTTTGGTTGATGCGAGTGATTTTGATGACGAGCGTAATGGCTGGCCTGTTGAACAA
GTCTGGAAAGAAATGCATAAACTTTTGCCATTCTCACCGGATTCAGTCGTCACTCATGGTGATTTCTCAC
TTGATAACCTTATTTTTGACGAGGGGAAATTAATAGGTTGTATTGATGTTGGACGAGTCGGAATCGCAGA
CCGATACCAGGATCTTGCCATCCTATGGAACTGCCTCGGTGAGTTTTCTCCTTCATTACAGAAACGGCTT
TTTCAAAAATATGGTATTGATAATCCTGATATGAATAAATTGCAGTTTCATTTGATGCTCGATGAGTTTT
TCTAATCAGAATTGGTTAATTGGTTGTAACACTGGCAGAGCATTACGCTGACTTGACGGGACGGCGCAAG
CTCATGACCAAAATCCCTTAACGTGAGTTTTCGTTCCACTGAGCGTCAGACCCCGTAGAAAAGATCAAAG
GATCTTCTTGAGATCCTTTTTTTCTGCGCGTAATCTGCTGCTTGCAAACAAAAAAACCACCGCTACCAGC
GGTGGTTTGTTTGCCGGATCAAGAGCTACCAACTCTTTTTCCGAAGGTAACTGGCTTCAGCAGAGCGCAG
ATACCAAATACTGTTCTTCTAGTGTAGCCGTAGTTAGGCCACCACTTCAAGAACTCTGTAGCACCGCCTA
CATACCTCGCTCTGCTAATCCTGTTACCAGTGGCTGCTGCCAGTGGCGATAAGTCGTGTCTTACCGGGTT
GGACTCAAGACGATAGTTACCGGATAAGGCGCAGCGGTCGGGCTGAACGGGGGGTTCGTGCACACAGCCC
AGCTTGGAGCGAACGACCTACACCGAACTGAGATACCTACAGCGTGAGCTATGAGAAAGCGCCACGCTTC
CCGAAGGGAGAAAGGCGGACAGGTATCCGGTAAGCGGCAGGGTCGGAACAGGAGAGCGCACGAGGGAGCT
TCCAGGGGGAAACGCCTGGTATCTTTATAGTCCTGTCGGGTTTCGCCACCTCTGACTTGAGCGTCGATTT
TTGTGATGCTCGTCAGGGGGGCGGAGCCTATGGAAAAACGCCAGCAACGCGGCCTTTTTACGGTTCCTGG
CCTTTTGCTGGCCTTTTGCTCACATGTTCTTTCCTGCGTTATCCCCTGATTCTGTGGATAACCGTATTAC
CGCTAGCCAGGAAGAGTTTGTAGAAACGCAAAAAGGCCATCCGTCAGGATGGCCTTCTGCTTAGTTTGAT
GCCTGGCAGTTTATGGCGGGC
Features (pLannotate 1.2.2; 6 found; start..end, strand, type, name):
     99..142     +  terminator     rrnB T1 terminator: Escherichia coli rrnB; transcription terminator T1 from the E. coli rrnB gene
    198..297     +  protein_bind   attL1: mutant version of attL; recombination site for the Gateway® LR reaction LR Clonase™
   1144..1243    -  protein_bind   attL2: mutant version of attL; recombination site for the Gateway® LR reaction LR Clonase™
   1366..2175    +  CDS            KanR: aminoglycoside phosphotransferase; aph(3')-Ia; confers resistance to kanamycin in bacteria or G418 (Geneticin®) in eukaryotes
   2318..2906    +  rep_origin     ori: high-copy-number ColE1/pMB1/pBR322/pUC origin of replication
   3041..3068    -  terminator     rrnB T2 terminator: transcription terminator T2 from the E. coli rrnB gene
