[The description below was written by a language model from this plasmid's Addgene catalogue record and pLannotate feature annotations shown in this document.]
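Description:
pCPP5052 is a Gateway entry clone built on the pDONR201 backbone that carries hopAM1, a type III secretion system effector gene from the plant pathogen Pseudomonas syringae pv. tomato. It is a small (about 3.1 kb) high-copy plasmid maintained in E. coli through a ColE1/pUC-type origin of replication and selected with kanamycin via an aminoglycoside phosphotransferase (KanR) gene. Although it is catalogued as a bacterial expression vector, the feature table shows no promoter positioned to drive the insert. The plasmid functions as a shuttle for the open reading frame rather than as an expression construct in its own right.

The annotation places attL1 and attL2 recombination sites on either side of a roughly 850 bp interval where the insert would sit, although the annotation software did not label hopAM1 itself. These attL sites are the substrates for the Gateway LR reaction, which transfers the flanked gene in a defined orientation into any attR-containing destination vector. The rrnB T1 and T2 transcription terminators lie outside the cassette, with T1 just upstream of attL1, and insulate the insert from read-through transcription originating in the backbone, which helps when cloning potentially toxic genes. The gene was cloned without its stop codon, so recombination into a suitable destination vector allows in-frame C-terminal fusions to tags or reporters. The record lists TOPO cloning as the cloning method, which sits oddly with a pDONR201 backbone normally loaded by BP recombination, and the record does not resolve this. The associated work surveyed the DC3000 effector repertoire by expressing effectors in Saccharomyces cerevisiae to identify those that are deleterious to yeast.
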