Addgene plasmid #128729: pCPP5052
Purpose: Phytopathogen Pseudomonas syringae pv. tomato type III secretion system effector (gene lacking stop codon) Gateway donor clone
Depositing lab: Alan Collmer. Depositing organization: Cornell University. Publication: A survey of the Pseudomonas syringae pv. tomato DC3000 type III secretion system effector repertoire reveals several effectors that are deleterious when expressed in Saccharomyces cerevisiae. Munkvold KR, Martin ME, Bronstein PA, Collmer A. Mol Plant Microbe Interact. 2008 Apr;21(4):490-502. doi: 10.1094/MPMI-21-4-0490. PubMed 18321194.
Backbone
  Vector backbone: pDONR201
  Vector type: Bacterial Expression
Growth in bacteria
  Bacterial resistance: Kanamycin, 50 μg/mL
  Growth temperature: 37°C
  Growth strain: DH5alpha
  Copy number: High Copy
Gene/Insert
  Gene/Insert name: hopAM1
  Species: Pseudomonas syringae
  Cloning method: TOPO Cloning
Terms and licenses: Academic/Nonprofit Terms; Industry Terms: Not Available to Industry
Depositor comments: Also reference: PMID 29742421.
How to cite: pCPP5052 was a gift from Alan Collmer (Addgene plasmid # 128729 ; http://n2t.net/addgene:128729 ; RRID:Addgene_128729)
